Addgene plasmid #40604: FLAG-AMPK-β2
Depositing lab: Harvey Lodish. Depositing organization: Whitehead Institute for Biomedical Research. Publication: A revised model for AMP-activated protein kinase structure: The alpha-subunit binds to both the beta- and gamma-subunits although there is no direct binding between the beta- and gamma-subunits. Wong KA, Lodish HF. J Biol Chem. 2006 Nov 24;281(47):36434-42. Epub 2006 Sep 29. 10.1074/jbc.M607410200 PubMed 17012231.
Backbone
  Vector backbone: pCMV-Tag2
  Backbone manufacturer: Stratagene
  Backbone size w/o insert (bp): 4300
  Vector type: Mammalian Expression
  Selectable markers: Neomycin (select with G418)
Growth in bacteria
  Bacterial resistance: Kanamycin, 50 μg/mL
  Growth temperature: 37°C
  Growth strain: DH5alpha
  Copy number: High Copy
Gene/Insert
  Gene/Insert name: AMPK-β2 (alt names: AMPK-beta2; AMPK-B2; Prkab2)
  Species: M. musculus (mouse)
  Entrez Gene: Prkab2 (a.k.a. 5730553K21Rik, AW049591, BB124140); Prkab2
  Promoter: CMV
  Tag / fusion protein: FLAG (N terminal on backbone)
  Cloning method: Restriction Enzyme; 5′ cloning site NA (unknown if destroyed); 3′ cloning site NA (unknown if destroyed)
  Sequencing primers: 5′ CMV_fwd; 3′ T7
Terms and licenses: Academic/Nonprofit Terms; Industry Terms: Not Available to Industry
How to cite: FLAG-AMPK-β2 was a gift from Harvey Lodish (Addgene plasmid # 40604 ; http://n2t.net/addgene:40604 ; RRID:Addgene_40604)
