[The description below was written by a language model from this plasmid's Addgene catalogue record.]
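Description:
FLAG-AMPK-β2 is a mammalian expression plasmid built on the commercial pCMV-Tag2 backbone (about 4.3 kb without insert), carrying the mouse Prkab2 coding sequence, which encodes the β2 regulatory subunit of AMP-activated protein kinase. The insert is transcribed from the CMV immediate-early promoter, a strong constitutive promoter in most mammalian cell lines. It is placed in frame behind the FLAG epitope supplied by the backbone, so the protein is produced with an N-terminal FLAG tag. The insert was introduced by restriction cloning, but the record does not state which sites were used or whether they survive, and it does not give the insert size.

The plasmid is maintained at high copy number in E. coli under kanamycin selection. In mammalian cells it confers neomycin resistance, so stably transfected populations can be selected with G418. No feature table is provided, so other elements such as the replication origin and polyadenylation signals are not documented in the record.

The FLAG tag allows the β2 subunit to be detected by immunoblotting or immunofluorescence and recovered by anti-FLAG immunoprecipitation without a subunit-specific antibody. The associated publication examined the architecture of the AMPK heterotrimer, concluding that the α subunit binds both β and γ while β and γ do not contact each other directly. This suggests the construct was used for co-expression and co-immunoprecipitation experiments mapping subunit interactions. More generally, it is suited to transient or stable overexpression of tagged mouse AMPK β2 in cultured mammalian cells for studies of complex assembly.
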