>Addgene plasmid #40604 | FLAG-AMPK-β2 | addgene partial sequence | sequence record 53899 | CMV-F 5'-CGCAAATGGGCGGTAGGCGTG-3'
GACCGTCAGATCCGCTAGCGATTACGCCAAGCTCGAAATTAACCCTCACTAAAGGGAACAAAAGCTGGAG
CTCCACCGCGGTGGCGGCCGCCACCATGGATTACAAGGATGACGACGATAAGGCCCGGGCGGATCCCCCG
GGCTGCAGGAATTCGCCCTTGATCATGGGAAACACTACCAGCGAGCGGGTGTCCGGGGAGCGCCACGGAG
CCAAAGCTGCTCGAGCTGAGGGCGGCGGCCATGGCCCGGGAAAGGAGCACAAGATCATGGTGGGGAGCAC
GGACGACCCCAGCGTCTTCAGCCTGCCCGACTCCAAGCTCCCCGGGGACAAAGAGTTTGTACCCTGGCAG
CAGGATTTGGATGATTCTGTGAAGCCCGCCCAGCAGGCCCGGCCCACCGTTATCCGCTGGTCTGAAGGAG
GCAAGGAGGTCTTCATCTCTGGGTCCTTCAACAATTGGAGCACCAAGATCCCTCTGATAAAGAGTCATAA
TGACTTCGTTGCCATCCTGGATCTTCCAGAGGGAGAGCATCAGTACAAGTTCTTTGTGGACGGACAGTGG
GTTCATGATCCGTCAGAGCCTGTGGTTACCAGTCAGCTTGGAACAATTAATAACTTGATCCACGTCAAGA
AATCTGATTTTGAAGTATTTGACGCTTTAAAGTTAGACTCTATGGAAAGCTCGGAGACGTCATGTCGAGA
CCTGTCCAGCTCACCCCCTGGGCCTTACGGTCAAGAAATGTATGTGTTTCGATCTGAGGAGAGATTCAAA
TCCCCACCCATCCTGCCCCCTCACCTACTCCAAGTTATTCTTAACAAGGACACGAATATTTCATGTGACC
CAGCCTTACTTCCTGAGCCCAATCATGTTATGCTGAACCATCTCTATGCACTGTCCATTAAGGACAGTGT
GATGGTCC
